Addgene plasmid #88349: pDONR223-ZNF200
Purpose: Donor Vector containing ZNF200 transcription factor, part of the Human TFome Collection
Depositing lab: Marc Vidal. Depositing organization: Dana-Farber Cancer Institute. Publication: A comprehensive library of human transcription factors for cell fate engineering. Ng AHM, Khoshakhlagh P, Rojo Arias JE, Pasquini G, Wang K, Swiersy A, Shipman SL, Appleton E, Kiaee K, Kohman RE, Vernet A, Dysart M, Leeper K, Saylor W, Huang JY, Graveline A, Taipale J, Hill DE, Vidal M, Melero-Martin JM, Busskamp V, Church GM. Nat Biotechnol. 2021 Apr;39(4):510-519. doi: 10.1038/s41587-020-0742-6. Epub 2020 Nov 30. PubMed 33257861.
Backbone
  Vector backbone: pDONR223
  Backbone manufacturer: Invitrogen
  Backbone size w/o insert (bp): 3000
  Vector type: Gateway Donor Vector
Growth in bacteria
  Bacterial resistance: Spectinomycin, 50 μg/mL
  Growth temperature: 37°C
  Growth strain: DH5alpha
  Copy number: High Copy
Gene/Insert
  Gene/Insert name: ZNF200
  Species: H. sapiens (human)
  Insert size (bp): 1188
  Mutation: Last nucleotide of stop codon removed to allow for Gateway C-terminal fusions
  Entrez Gene: ZNF200 (a.k.a. MGC45293)
  Cloning method: Gateway Cloning
  Sequencing primers: 5′ M13F(-21); 3′ M13R
Terms and licenses: Academic/Nonprofit Terms; Industry Terms: Not Available to Industry
Depositor comments: Represents the ORFeome subset of the TFome
How to cite: pDONR223-ZNF200 was a gift from Marc Vidal (Addgene plasmid # 88349 ; http://n2t.net/addgene:88349 ; RRID:Addgene_88349)
