[The description below was written by a language model from this plasmid's Addgene catalogue record.]
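Description:
pDONR223-ZNF200 is a Gateway donor-backbone clone (functionally an entry clone) carrying the open reading frame of human ZNF200, a zinc finger transcription factor. It is built on the Invitrogen pDONR223 backbone, listed at about 3 kb without insert. It is maintained in E. coli as a high-copy plasmid under spectinomycin selection. The record gives no feature table, so the origin of replication and the exact recombination sites flanking the insert are not itemised. In a pDONR-derived clone made by Gateway cloning, the ORF would normally sit between attL sites, and the listed M13 forward and reverse sequencing primers read into the insert from either side.

The insert is 1188 bp of H. sapiens ZNF200 coding sequence. It carries one deliberate modification: the last nucleotide of the stop codon has been removed, so translation can continue through the 3′ recombination site. After transfer into a suitable destination vector, the ORF can therefore be expressed as a C-terminal fusion to a tag or reporter. No promoter driving ZNF200 is described, which fits the usual role of such a clone as a shuttle and storage vector rather than an expression vector. Expression depends on recombining the ORF into a destination vector that supplies the promoter, any tags and host-appropriate selection.

The plasmid belongs to the Human TFome Collection, a library of human transcription factor clones assembled for cell fate engineering, and the depositor notes that it represents the ORFeome-derived subset of that collection. Its typical use is as a source clone for moving ZNF200 into expression vectors for overexpression studies or screens.
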