>Addgene plasmid #88349 | pDONR223-ZNF200 | depositor partial sequence | sequence record 171953 | insert
ATGATGGCTGCAAAAGTGGTTCCTATGCCCCCAAAGCCAAAGCAGTCCTTTATACTGAGAGTTCCGCCAG
ACTCCAAGCTGGGCCAAGACCTACTTCGAGATGCCACTAACGGGCCCAAGACCATCCACCAGCTAGTGCT
GGAGCACTTCCTCACCTTCTTGCCCAAGCCAAGCCTGGTCCAGCCCAGTCAGAAAGTCAAGGAGACCTTG
GTTATTATGAAAGATGTGAGCTCAAGCCTTCAGAACAGAGTGCATCCTCGTCCCTTGGTGAAGCTTCTGC
CCAAAGGAGTCCAAAAGGAACAAGAGACAGTGTCTCTGTATTTGAAAGCTAACCCTGAGGAGCTGGTGGT
CTTTGAGGATTTGAATGTATTTCACTGCCAGGAAGAATGTGTGAGCTTGGATCCTACTCAACAACTCACG
TCAGAGAAGGAAGATGACAGCAGTGTCGGGGAAATGATGTTACTGGCAGTCAATGGCAGTAATCCTGAAG
GTGAAGATCCTGAGAGGGAACCTGTAGAAAATGAAGATTATAGAGAAAAGTCTTCAGATGATGATGAAAT
GGATTCTTCCTTGGTCTCTCAGCAGCCTCCCGATAACCAGGAAAAGGAACGACTAAATACATCCATTCCA
CAAAAAAGGAAAATGAGAAATCTGTTAGTTACCATTGAGAATGATACTCCTCTAGAGGAACTCTCAAAAT
ATGTAGACATCAGTATTATTGCCCTTACTCGAAATCGGAGGACAAGGAGATGGTACACTTGTCCACTGTG
TGGGAAACAGTTTAATGAAAGTTCTTACCTCATTTCCCACCAGAGGACCCACACTGGAGAAAAACCCTAT
GACTGTAATCACTGTGGGAAAAGCTTCAATCATAAAACAAACCTCAATAAACATGAGCGAATTCATACAG
GAGAGAAACCTTATTCCTGTTCTCAGTGTGGAAAAAACTTCCGTCAGAATTCTCATCGGAGTCGTCATGA
AGGAATCCATATAAGGGAGAAGATATTTAAGTGTCCAGAATGTGGGAAAACCTTCCCAAAGAATGAGGAG
TTTGTGCTTCATCTGCAGAGTCATGAGGCTGAGAGACCATATGGTTGCAAAAAATGTGGGAGAAGATTTG
GTCGGCTGTCAAACTGTACCCGGCATGAGAAAACCCACTCAGCCTGTAAGACCCGAAAGCAGAAGTAA
